Addgene plasmid #141135: E. coli expression: Z-lock cofilin dark state mutant
Purpose: a control for optogenetic cofilin analog
Depositing lab: Klaus Hahn. Depositing organization: University of North Carolina at Chapel Hill. Publication: Optogenetic control of cofilin and alphaTAT in living cells using Z-lock. Stone OJ, Pankow N, Liu B, Sharma VP, Eddy RJ, Wang H, Putz AT, Teets FD, Kuhlman B, Condeelis JS, Hahn KM. Nat Chem Biol. 2019 Dec;15(12):1183-1190. doi: 10.1038/s41589-019-0405-4. Epub 2019 Nov 18. PubMed 31740825.
Backbone
  Vector backbone: pET
  Vector type: Bacterial Expression
Growth in bacteria
  Bacterial resistance: Ampicillin, 100 μg/mL
  Growth temperature: 37°C
  Growth strain: DH5alpha
  Copy number: High Copy
Gene/Insert
  Gene/Insert name: Zdk2, Cofilin, LOV2
  Species: R. norvegicus (rat)
  Mutation: D3 deletion, I32F in Zdk2
  Cloning method: Gibson Cloning
  Sequencing primers: 5′ universal T7 forward; 3′ universal T7 reverse
Terms and licenses: Academic/Nonprofit Terms; Industry Terms: Not Available to Industry
Depositor comments: There is a point mutation in the Zdk portion of the dark control construct. In our hands, this had no effect on the experiments, and it is a position where it would not be expected to impact binding or optogenetic response.
How to cite: E. coli expression: Z-lock cofilin dark state mutant was a gift from Klaus Hahn (Addgene plasmid # 141135 ; http://n2t.net/addgene:141135 ; RRID:Addgene_141135)
