[The description below was written by a language model from this plasmid's Addgene catalogue record and pLannotate feature annotations shown in this document.]
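Description:
E. coli expression: Z-lock cofilin dark state mutant is a pET-type bacterial expression plasmid of about 5.8 kb for producing a control version of an optogenetic cofilin analog as recombinant protein. It is maintained through a ColE1/pMB1-family origin, accompanied by the pBR322-derived bom site and rop gene, and is selected with ampicillin via the β-lactamase gene. The catalogue lists it as high copy, although rop is normally associated with copy-number restraint. Remnants of the pBR322 tetracycline resistance gene and its promoter are also annotated, but only as fragments, so they should not be taken as a functional marker.

The expression cassette is driven by the T7 promoter with the phage T7 gene 10 ribosome binding site and closed by the T7 terminator, so it requires a host that supplies T7 RNA polymerase. A short annotated fragment of a composite His/TEV tag sits at the start of the open reading frame, suggesting an N-terminal purification tag. The fusion then runs Zdk2, rat cofilin (Cfl1) and LOV2. The automated annotation labels Zdk2 as a fragment of staphylococcal protein A, consistent with a Z-domain-derived binder, and labels the LOV2 region as a flavin-binding fluorescent protein, which probably reflects homology among LOV domains.

In the Z-lock design, Zdk binds LOV2 in the dark, bridging the two ends of the fusion over cofilin and blocking its activity until light releases the interaction. This dark-state mutant serves as a light-unresponsive control, though the record does not specify the LOV2 mutation responsible. The recorded changes are a D3 deletion and an I32F substitution in Zdk2, and the depositor reports that the point mutation in Zdk had no effect on the experiments.
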