Features (pLannotate 1.2.2; 17 found; start..end, strand, type, name):
     27..45      +  promoter       T7 promoter: promoter for bacteriophage T7 RNA polymerase
     77..99      +  RBS            RBS: efficient ribosome binding site from bacteriophage T7 gene 10 (Olins and Rangwala, 1989)
    118..134     +  CDS            capTEV™ (fragment): composite tag for in vivo biotinylation, TEV protease cleavage, and 6xHis tagging
    148..315     +  CDS            spa (fragment): SPA_STAAE - Experimental evidence at protein level: Swiss-Prot protein existence level 1. Plays a role in the inhibition of the host innate and adaptive immune responses. Possesses five immunoglobulin-binding domains that capture both the fragment crystallizable region (Fc region) and the Fab region (part of Ig that identifies antigen) of immunoglobulins (By similarity). In turn, Staphylococcus aureus is protected from phagocytic killing via inhibition of Ig Fc region. In addition, the host elicited B-cell response is prevented due to a decrease of antibody-secreting cell proliferation that en
    331..828     +  CDS            Cfl1: COF1_RAT - Experimental evidence at protein level: Swiss-Prot protein existence level 1. Binds to F-actin and exhibits pH-sensitive F-actin depolymerizing activity (By similarity). Important for normal progress through mitosis and normal cytokinesis (By similarity). In conjunction with the subcortical maternal complex (SCMC), plays an essential role for zygotes to progress beyond the first embryonic cell divisions via regulation of actin dynamics (By similarity). Required for the centralization of the mitotic spindle and symmetric division of zygotes (By similarity). Plays a role in the regula
    871..1200    +  CDS            SH3: SH3 is a basic (constitutively fluorescent) cyan fluorescent protein published in 2019, derived from Arabidopsis thaliana. It requires the cofactor flavin for fluorescence.
   1289..1338    +  CDS            SET1 (fragment): solubility-enhancement tag derived from T7 phage gene 10B
   1346..1393    +  terminator     T7 terminator: transcription terminator for bacteriophage T7 RNA polymerase
   1419..1711    -  CDS            TcR (fragment): tetracycline efflux protein; tet; confers resistance to tetracycline
   1759..1787    -  promoter       tet promoter: E. coli promoter for tetracycline efflux protein gene
   1900..2004    +  promoter       AmpR promoter: bla
   2005..2865    +  CDS            AmpR: β-lactamase; bla; confers resistance to ampicillin, carbenicillin, and related antibiotics
   3036..3624    +  rep_origin     ori: high-copy-number ColE1/pMB1/pBR322/pUC origin of replication
   3810..3949    -  misc_feature   bom: basis of mobility region from pBR322
   4051..4242    -  CDS            rop: Rop protein, which maintains plasmids at low copy number; rop
   4259..4639    +  CDS            YPB1_ECOLX: Protein predicted: Swiss-Prot protein existence level 4. From Escherichia coli.
   4881..5       -  CDS            TcR (fragment) (across the origin): tetracycline efflux protein; tet; confers resistance to tetracycline
>Addgene plasmid #141135 | E. coli expression: Z-lock cofilin dark state mutant | addgene full sequence | sequence record 319421 | Addgene NGS Result
GGATCGAGATCTCGATCCCGCGAAATTAATACGACTCACTATAGGGAGACCACAACGGTTTCCCTCTAGA
AATAATTTTGTTTAACTTTAAGAAGGAGATATACCATGGGCAGCAGCCATCATCATCATCATCACGGTAC
CATGGTTAACAAATTCAATAAAGAAATGTTGAGTGCCCGTGTGGAAATCTATGGTCTGCCAAACCTGAAT
TGGGGTCAGAGGTTTGCCTTCTTCAGTAGCCTGACGGATGATCCATCTCAGAGCGCCAATCTGCTGGCCG
AAGCCAAAAAACTGAACGATGCCCAGGCCCCAAAAGGTTCTGGAGGCGGAATGGCCTCTGGTGTGGCTGT
CTCTGATGGAGTCATCAAGGTGTTCAATGACATGAAAGTTCGCAAGTCTTCAACGCCAGAAGAAGTGAAG
AAACGCAAGAAGGCAGTGCTCTTTTGCCTGAGTGAGGACAAGAAGAACATCATCCTGGAGGAGGGCAAGG
AGATTCTGGTAGGAGATGTGGGGCAGACTGTGGACGACCCCTACACCACTTTTGTCAAGATGCTGCCAGA
CAAGGACTGCCGCTATGCTCTCTATGACGCAACCTATGAGACCAAGGAGAGCAAGAAGGAGGACCTGGTA
TTCATTTTCTGGGCCCCCGAGAGTGCACCCCTTAAGAGCAAAATGATCTATGCCAGCTCCAAGGATGCCA
TCAAGAAGAAACTGACAGGAATCAAGCACGAATTACAAGCTAACTGCTACGAGGAGGTCAAGGACCGCTG
CACCCTGGCAGAGAAACTAGGTGGCAGCGCCGTCATTTCCCTGGAGGGCAAGCCTTTGGGCGGTAGCGGA
GGGAGCGGCGGTGCTACTACACTTGAACGTATTGAGAAGAACTTTGTCATTACTGACCCAAGATTGCCAG
ATAATCCCATTATATTCGCGTCCGATAGTTTCTTGCAGTTGACAGAATATAGCCGTGAAGAAATTTTGGG
AAGAAACGCCAGGTTTCTACAAGGTCCTGAAACTGATCGCGCGACAGTGAGAAAAATTAGAGATGCCATA
GATAACCAAACAGAGGTCACTGTTCAGCTGATTAATTATACAAAGAGTGGTAAAAAGTTCTGGAACCTCT
TTCACTTGCAGCCTATGCGAGATCAGAAGGGAGATGTCCAGTACTTTATTGGGGTTCAGAAGGATGGAAC
TGAGCATGTCCGAGATGCTGCCGAGAGAGAGGCAGTCATGGAGATTAAGAAAACTGCAGAAGAAATTGAT
GAGGCGGCAAAAGAACTTTAAGGATCCGGCTGCTAACAAAGCCCGAAAGGAAGCTGAGTTGGCTGCTGCC
ACCGCTGAGCAATAACTAGCATAACCCCTTGGGGCCTCTAAACGGGTCTTGAGGGGTTTTTTGCTGAAAG
GAGGAACTATATCCGGATATCCACAGGACGGGTGTGGTCGCCATGATCGCGTAGTCGATAGTGGCTCCAA
GTAGCGAAGCGAGCAGGACTGGGCGGCGGCCAAAGCGGTCGGACAGTGCTCCGAGAACGGGTGCGCATAG
AAATTGCATCAACGCATATAGCGCTAGCAGCACGCCATAGTGACTGGCGATGCTGTCGGAATGGACGATA
TCCCGCAAGAGGCCCGGCAGTACCGGCATAACCAAGCCTATGCCTACAGCATCCAGGGTGACGGTGCCGA
GGATGACGATGAGCGCATTGTTAGATTTCATACACGGTGCCTGACTGCGTTAGCAATTTAACTGTGATAA
ACTACCGCATTAAAGCTTATCGATGATAAGCTGTCAAACATGAGAATTCTTGAAGACGAAAGGGCCTCGT
GATACGCCTATTTTTATAGGTTAATGTCATGATAATAATGGTTTCTTAGACGTCAGGTGGCACTTTTCGG
GGAAATGTGCGCGGAACCCCTATTTGTTTATTTTTCTAAATACATTCAAATATGTATCCGCTCATGAGAC
AATAACCCTGATAAATGCTTCAATAATATTGAAAAAGGAAGAGTATGAGTATTCAACATTTCCGTGTCGC
CCTTATTCCCTTTTTTGCGGCATTTTGCCTTCCTGTTTTTGCTCACCCAGAAACGCTGGTGAAAGTAAAA
GATGCTGAAGATCAGTTGGGTGCACGAGTGGGTTACATCGAACTGGATCTCAACAGCGGTAAGATCCTTG
AGAGTTTTCGCCCCGAAGAACGTTTTCCAATGATGAGCACTTTTAAAGTTCTGCTATGTGGCGCGGTATT
ATCCCGTGTTGACGCCGGGCAAGAGCAACTCGGTCGCCGCATACACTATTCTCAGAATGACTTGGTTGAG
TACTCACCAGTCACAGAAAAGCATCTTACGGATGGCATGACAGTAAGAGAATTATGCAGTGCTGCCATAA
CCATGAGTGATAACACTGCGGCCAACTTACTTCTGACAACGATCGGAGGACCGAAGGAGCTAACCGCTTT
TTTGCACAACATGGGGGATCATGTAACTCGCCTTGATCGTTGGGAACCGGAGCTGAATGAAGCCATACCA
AACGACGAGCGTGACACCACGATGCCTGCAGCAATGGCAACAACGTTGCGCAAACTATTAACTGGCGAAC
TACTTACTCTAGCTTCCCGGCAACAATTAATAGACTGGATGGAGGCGGATAAAGTTGCAGGACCACTTCT
GCGCTCGGCCCTTCCGGCTGGCTGGTTTATTGCTGATAAATCTGGAGCCGGTGAGCGTGGGTCTCGCGGT
ATCATTGCAGCACTGGGGCCAGATGGTAAGCCCTCCCGTATCGTAGTTATCTACACGACGGGGAGTCAGG
CAACTATGGATGAACGAAATAGACAGATCGCTGAGATAGGTGCCTCACTGATTAAGCATTGGTAACTGTC
AGACCAAGTTTACTCATATATACTTTAGATTGATTTAAAACTTCATTTTTAATTTAAAAGGATCTAGGTG
AAGATCCTTTTTGATAATCTCATGACCAAAATCCCTTAACGTGAGTTTTCGTTCCACTGAGCGTCAGACC
CCGTAGAAAAGATCAAAGGATCTTCTTGAGATCCTTTTTTTCTGCGCGTAATCTGCTGCTTGCAAACAAA
AAAACCACCGCTACCAGCGGTGGTTTGTTTGCCGGATCAAGAGCTACCAACTCTTTTTCCGAAGGTAACT
GGCTTCAGCAGAGCGCAGATACCAAATACTGTCCTTCTAGTGTAGCCGTAGTTAGGCCACCACTTCAAGA
ACTCTGTAGCACCGCCTACATACCTCGCTCTGCTAATCCTGTTACCAGTGGCTGCTGCCAGTGGCGATAA
GTCGTGTCTTACCGGGTTGGACTCAAGACGATAGTTACCGGATAAGGCGCAGCGGTCGGGCTGAACGGGG
GGTTCGTGCACACAGCCCAGCTTGGAGCGAACGACCTACACCGAACTGAGATACCTACAGCGTGAGCTAT
GAGAAAGCGCCACGCTTCCCGAAGGGAGAAAGGCGGACAGGTATCCGGTAAGCGGCAGGGTCGGAACAGG
AGAGCGCACGAGGGAGCTTCCAGGGGGAAACGCCTGGTATCTTTATAGTCCTGTCGGGTTTCGCCACCTC
TGACTTGAGCGTCGATTTTTGTGATGCTCGTCAGGGGGGCGGAGCCTATGGAAAAACGCCAGCAACGCGG
CCTTTTTACGGTTCCTGGCCTTTTGCTGGCCTTTTGCTCACATGTTCTTTCCTGCGTTATCCCCTGATTC
TGTGGATAACCGTATTACCGCCTTTGAGTGAGCTGATACCGCTCGCCGCAGCCGAACGACCGAGCGCAGC
GAGTCAGTGAGCGAGGAAGCGGAAGAGCGCCTGATGCGGTATTTTCTCCTTACGCATCTGTGCGGTATTT
CACACCGCAATGGTGCACTCTCAGTACAATCTGCTCTGATGCCGCATAGTTAAGCCAGTATACACTCCGC
TATCGCTACGTGACTGGGTCATGGCTGCGCCCCGACACCCGCCAACACCCGCTGACGCGCCCTGACGGGC
TTGTCTGCTCCCGGCATCCGCTTACAGACAAGCTGTGACCGTCTCCGGGAGCTGCATGTGTCAGAGGTTT
TCACCGTCATCACCGAAACGCGCGAGGCAGCTGCGGTAAAGCTCATCAGCGTGGTCGTGAAGCGATTCAC
AGATGTCTGCCTGTTCATCCGCGTCCAGCTCGTTGAGTTTCTCCAGAAGCGTTAATGTCTGGCTTCTGAT
AAAGCGGGCCATGTTAAGGGCGGTTTTTTCCTGTTTGGTCACTGATGCCTCCGTGTAAGGGGGATTTCTG
TTCATGGGGGTAATGATACCGATGAAACGAGAGAGGATGCTCACGATACGGGTTACTGATGATGAACATG
CCCGGTTACTGGAACGTTGTGAGGGTAAACAACTGGCGGTATGGATGCGGCGGGACCAGAGAAAAATCAC
TCAGGGTCAATGCCAGCGCTTCGTTAATACAGATGTAGGTGTTCCACAGGGTAGCCAGCAGCATCCTGCG
ATGCAGATCCGGAACATAATGGTGCAGGGCGCTGACTTCCGCGTTTCCAGACTTTACGAAACACGGAAAC
CGAAGACCATTCATGTTGTTGCTCAGGTCGCAGACGTTTTGCAGCAGCAGTCGCTTCACGTTCGCTCGCG
TATCGGTGATTCATTCTGCTAACCAGTAAGGCAACCCCGCCAGCCTAGCCGGGTCCTCAACGACAGGAGC
ACGATCATGCGCACCCGTGGCCAGGACCCAACGCTGCCCGAGATGCGCCGCGTGCGGCTGCTGGAGATGG
CGGACGCGATGGATATGTTCTGCCAAGGGTTGGTTTGCGCATTCACAGTTCTCCGCAAGAATTGATTGGC
TCCAATTCTTGGAGTGGTGAATCCGTTAGCGAGGTGCCGCCGGCTTCCATTCAGGTCGAGGTGGCCCGGC
TCCATGCACCGCGACGCAACGCGGGGAGGCAGACAAGGTATAGGGCGGCGCCTACAATCCATGCCAACCC
GTTCCATGTGCTCGCCGAGGCGGCATAAATCGCCGTGACGATCAGCGGTCCAATGATCGAAGTTAGGCTG
GTAAGAGCCGCGAGCGATCCTTGAAGCTGTCCCTGATGGTCGTCATCTACCTGCCTGGACAGCATGGCCT
GCAACGCGGGCATCCCGATGCCGCCGGAAGCGAGAAGAATCATAATGGGGAAGGCCATCCAGCCTCGCGT
CGCGAACGCCAGCAAGACGTAGCCCAGCGCGTCGGCCGCCATGCCGGCGATAATGGCCTGCTTCTCGCCG
AAACGTTTGGTGGCGGGACCAGTGACGAAGGCTTGAGCGAGGGCGTGCAAGATTCCGAATACCGCAAGCG
ACAGGCCGATCATCGTCGCGCTCCAGCGAAAGCGGTCCTCGCCGAAAATGACCCAGAGCGCTGCCGGCAC
CTGTCCTACGAGTTGCATGATAAAGAAGACAGTCATAAGTGCGGCGACGATAGTCATGCCCCGCGCCCAC
CGGAAGGAGCTGACTGGGTTGAAGGCTCTCAAGGGCATCGGTCGACGCTCTCCCTTATGCGACTCCTGCA
TTAGGAAGCAGCCCAGTAGTAGGTTGAGGCCGTTGAGCACCGCCGCCGCAAGGAATGGTGCATGCAAGGA
GATGGCGCCCAACAGTCCCCCGGCCACGGGGCCTGCCACCATACCCACGCCGAAACAAGCGCTCATGAGC
CCGAAGTGGCGAGCCCGATCTTCCCCATCGGTGATGTCGGCGATATAGGCGCCAGCAACCGCACCTGTGG
CGCCGGTGATGCCGGCCACGATGCGTCCGGCGTAGA
